Addgene plasmid #188265: nLYN267-gs10-NLS-VPR
Purpose: Plasmid ensures constitutive expression of the N-terminal fragment of split LYN kinase domain (aa 268-512), fused to the VPR activation domain, a flexible GS linker and the SV40 NLS signal at the C-terminus
Depositing lab: Roman Jerala. Depositing organization: National Institute of Chemistry. Publication: Chemically inducible split protein regulators for mammalian cells. Rihtar E, Lebar T, Lainscek D, Kores K, Lesnik S, Bren U, Jerala R. Nat Chem Biol. 2022 Sep 26. doi: 10.1038/s41589-022-01136-x. PubMed 36163385.
Backbone
  Vector backbone: pcDNA3
  Vector type: Mammalian Expression
Growth in bacteria
  Bacterial resistance: Ampicillin, 100 μg/mL
  Growth temperature: 37°C
  Growth strain: DH5alpha
  Copy number: High Copy
Gene/Insert
  Gene/Insert name: nLYN267
  Species: H. sapiens (human)
  Entrez Gene: LYN (a.k.a. JTK8, SAIDV, p53Lyn, p56Lyn)
  Cloning method: Gibson Cloning
Terms and licenses: Academic/Nonprofit Terms; Industry Terms: Not Available to Industry
How to cite: nLYN267-gs10-NLS-VPR was a gift from Roman Jerala (Addgene plasmid # 188265 ; http://n2t.net/addgene:188265 ; RRID:Addgene_188265)
