[The description below was written by a language model from this plasmid's Addgene catalogue record and pLannotate feature annotations shown in this document.]
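Description:
nLYN267-gs10-NLS-VPR is a mammalian expression plasmid built on the pcDNA3 backbone that constitutively expresses one half of a split human LYN kinase domain fused to a strong transcriptional activator. It is propagated in E. coli as a high-copy plasmid through a ColE1/pUC-type origin with ampicillin selection (AmpR). It also carries the usual pcDNA3 accessories: an f1 origin and an SV40 promoter-driven neomycin resistance cassette with an SV40 poly(A) signal, which would allow G418 selection in mammalian cells.

The expression cassette is driven by the CMV enhancer and immediate early promoter and terminated by the bGH polyadenylation signal, with flanking T7 and SP6 promoters. The open reading frame begins with a short segment of about 140 nt that the annotation tool matched to v-Src. This is presumably the homologous Src-family LYN fragment. It is followed by a spacer consistent with the ten-residue flexible GS linker implied by the name, then the SV40 NLS. VPR comes last, annotated in three parts: VP16-derived repeats (detected only as a small fragment), the RELA/p65 activation region and the Epstein-Barr virus Rta activation domain.

The catalogue text is internally inconsistent. It calls the insert the N-terminal fragment yet cites residues 268-512, which would encode far more than the short kinase-like segment annotated. The name and feature table instead suggest an N-terminal piece ending at residue 267, but its exact boundaries cannot be confirmed from the record.

The associated work concerns chemically inducible split protein regulators. This plasmid therefore presumably supplies the activator-bearing half of a pair whose reassembly is triggered by a small molecule to switch on transcription, although the partner construct and the inducer are not stated in the record.
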