Features (pLannotate 1.2.2; 25 found; start..end, strand, type, name):
     64..116     -  misc_feature   bom (fragment): basis of mobility region from pBR322
    271..650     +  enhancer       CMV enhancer: human cytomegalovirus immediate early enhancer
    651..854     +  promoter       CMV promoter: human cytomegalovirus (CMV) immediate early promoter
    850..883     +  LTR            5' LTR (truncated) (fragment): truncated 5' long terminal repeat (LTR) from HIV-1
    899..917     +  promoter       T7 promoter: promoter for bacteriophage T7 RNA polymerase
    935..1078    +  CDS            V-SRC (fragment): SRC_RSVH1 - Experimental evidence at protein level: Swiss-Prot protein existence level 1. This phosphoprotein, required for both the initiation and the maintenance of neoplastic transformation, is a protein kinase that catalyzes the phosphorylation of tyrosine residues in vitro. From Rous sarcoma virus (strain H-19).
   1109..1129    +  CDS            SV40 NLS: nuclear localization signal of SV40 (simian virus 40) large T antigen
   1274..1290    +  CDS            VP96 (fragment): 6 tandem repeats of the minimal activation domain of herpes simplex virus VP16 (Cheng et al., 2013)
   1349..2128    +  CDS            RELA (fragment): TF65_HUMAN - Also known as NFKB3. Experimental evidence at protein level: Swiss-Prot protein existence level 1. NF-kappa-B is a pleiotropic transcription factor present in almost all cell types and is the endpoint of a series of signal transduction events that are initiated by a vast array of stimuli related to many biological processes such as inflammation, immunity, differentiation, cell growth, tumorigenesis and apoptosis. NF-kappa-B is a homo- or heterodimeric complex formed by the Rel-like domain- containing proteins RELA/p65, RELB, NFKB1/p105, NFKB1/p50, REL and NFKB2/p52. The heterodime
   2147..2716    +  CDS            Rta AD: transcriptional activation domain from the human herpesvirus 4 (Epstein-Barr virus) replication and transcription activator Rta/BRLF1 (Hardwick et al., 1992; Chavez et al., 2015)
   2735..2753    -  promoter       SP6 promoter: promoter for bacteriophage SP6 RNA polymerase
   2779..3003    +  polyA_signal   bGH poly(A) signal: bovine growth hormone polyadenylation signal
   3007..3028    +  promoter       SV40 promoter (fragment): SV40 enhancer and early promoter
   3049..3477    +  rep_origin     f1 ori (sequence partly withheld): f1 bacteriophage origin of replication; arrow indicates direction of (+) strand synthesis
   3491..3820    +  promoter       SV40 promoter: SV40 enhancer and early promoter
   3887..4678    +  CDS            neo: KKA2_KLEPN - Also known as kan, nptII. Experimental evidence at protein level: Swiss-Prot protein existence level 1. Resistance to kanamycin, neomycin, paromomycin, ribostamycin, butirosin and gentamicin B. From Klebsiella pneumoniae.
   4702..4860    +  CDS            ble (fragment): BLE_KLEPN - Experimental evidence at protein level: Swiss-Prot protein existence level 1. Binding protein with a strong affinity to the bleomycin family of antibiotics. Binds to CL990; an antimitotic-antibiotic compound. From Klebsiella pneumoniae.
   4855..4976    +  polyA_signal   SV40 poly(A) signal: SV40 polyadenylation signal
   5049..5065    -  protein_bind   lac operator: The lac repressor binds to the lac operator to inhibit transcription in E. coli. This inhibition can be relieved by adding lactose or isopropyl-β-D-thiogalactopyranoside (IPTG). lac repressor encoded by lacI
   5073..5103    -  promoter       lac promoter: promoter for the E. coli lac operon
   5118..5139    -  protein_bind   CAP binding site: CAP binding activates transcription in the presence of cAMP. E. coli catabolite activator protein
   5152..5244    -  CDS            lacI (fragment): lac repressor; lacI; The lac repressor binds to the lac operator to inhibit transcription in E. coli. This inhibition can be relieved by adding lactose or isopropyl-β-D-thiogalactopyranoside (IPTG).
   5427..6015    -  rep_origin     ori: high-copy-number ColE1/pMB1/pBR322/pUC origin of replication
   6186..7046    -  CDS            AmpR: β-lactamase; bla; confers resistance to ampicillin, carbenicillin, and related antibiotics
   7047..5       -  promoter       AmpR promoter (across the origin): bla
>Addgene plasmid #188265 | nLYN267-gs10-NLS-VPR | addgene full sequence | sequence record 374533 | Addgene NGS Result
CCGCGCACATTTCCCCGAAAAGTGCCACCTGACGTCGACGGATCGGGAGATCTCCCGATCCCCTATGGTG
CACTCTCAGTACAATCTGCTCTGATGCCGCATAGTTAAGCCAGTATCTGCTCCCTGCTTGTGTGTTGGAG
GTCGCTGAGTAGTGCGCGAGCAAAATTTAAGCTACAACAAGGCAAGGCTTGACCGACAATTGCATGAAGA
ATCTGCTTAGGGTTAGGCGTTTTGCGCTGCTTCGCGATGTACGGGCCAGATATACGCGTTGACATTGATT
ATTGACTAGTTATTAATAGTAATCAATTACGGGGTCATTAGTTCATAGCCCATATATGGAGTTCCGCGTT
ACATAACTTACGGTAAATGGCCCGCCTGGCTGACCGCCCAACGACCCCCGCCCATTGACGTCAATAATGA
CGTATGTTCCCATAGTAACGCCAATAGGGACTTTCCATTGACGTCAATGGGTGGAGTATTTACGGTAAAC
TGCCCACTTGGCAGTACATCAAGTGTATCATATGCCAAGTACGCCCCCTATTGACGTCAATGACGGTAAA
TGGCCCGCCTGGCATTATGCCCAGTACATGACCTTATGGGACTTTCCTACTTGGCAGTACATCTACGTAT
TAGTCATCGCTATTACCATGGTGATGCGGTTTTGGCAGTACATCAATGGGCGTGGATAGCGGTTTGACTC
ACGGGGATTTCCAAGTCTCCACCCCATTGACGTCAATGGGAGTTTGTTTTGGCACCAAAATCAACGGGAC
TTTCCAAAATGTCGTAACAACTCCGCCCCATTGACGCAAATGGGCGGTAGGCGTGTACGGTGGGAGGTCT
ATATAAGCAGAGCTCTCTGGCTAACTAGAGAACCCACTGCTTACTGGCTTATCGAAATTAATACGACTCA
CTATAGGGAGACCCAAGCTTGGTACCGAGCTCGGATCCACTAGTAACGGCCGCCAGTGTGCTGGAATTCG
CCACCATGGCCTGGGAGATCCCCCGGGAGTCCATCAAGTTGGTGAAAAGGCTTGGCGCTGGGCAGTTTGG
GGAAGTCTGGATGGGTTACTATAACGGCGGCTCTGGCGGCGGCTCCGGAGGCTCTGATCCAAAAAAGAAG
AGAAAGGTAGAGGCCAGCGGTTCGGGACGGGCTGACGCATTGGACGATTTTGATCTGGATATGCTGGGAA
GTGACGCCCTCGATGATTTTGACCTTGACATGCTTGGTTCGGATGCCCTTGATGACTTTGACCTCGACAT
GCTCGGCAGTGACGCCCTTGATGATTTCGACCTGGACATGCTGATTAACACTAGTGGCGGCTCTGGCGGC
GGCTCCGGAGGCTCTAGCCAGTACCTGCCCGACACCGACGACCGGCACCGGATCGAGGAAAAGCGGAAGC
GGACCTACGAGACATTCAAGAGCATCATGAAGAAGTCCCCCTTCAGCGGCCCCACCGACCCTAGACCTCC
ACCTAGAAGAATCGCCGTGCCCAGCAGATCCAGCGCCAGCGTGCCAAAACCTGCCCCCCAGCCTTACCCC
TTCACCAGCAGCCTGAGCACCATCAACTACGACGAGTTCCCTACCATGGTGTTCCCCAGCGGCCAGATCT
CTCAGGCCTCTGCTCTGGCTCCAGCCCCTCCTCAGGTGCTGCCTCAGGCTCCTGCTCCTGCACCAGCTCC
AGCCATGGTGTCTGCACTGGCTCAGGCACCAGCACCCGTGCCTGTGCTGGCTCCTGGACCTCCACAGGCT
GTGGCTCCACCAGCCCCTAAACCTACACAGGCCGGCGAGGGCACACTGTCTGAAGCTCTGCTGCAGCTGC
AGTTCGACGACGAGGATCTGGGAGCCCTGCTGGGAAACAGCACCGATCCTGCCGTGTTCACCGACCTGGC
CAGCGTGGACAACAGCGAGTTCCAGCAGCTGCTGAACCAGGGCATCCCTGTGGCCCCTCACACCACCGAG
CCCATGCTGATGGAATACCCCGAGGCCATCACCCGGCTCGTGACAGGCGCTCAGAGGCCTCCTGATCCAG
CTCCTGCCCCTCTGGGAGCACCAGGCCTGCCTAATGGACTGCTGTCTGGCGACGAGGACTTCAGCTCTAT
CGCCGATATGGATTTCTCAGCCTTGCTGGGCTCTGGCAGCGGCAGCCGGGATTCCAGGGAAGGGATGTTT
TTGCCGAAGCCTGAGGCCGGCTCCGCTATTAGTGACGTGTTTGAGGGCCGCGAGGTGTGCCAGCCAAAAC
GAATCCGGCCATTTCATCCTCCAGGAAGTCCATGGGCCAACCGCCCACTCCCCGCCAGCCTCGCACCAAC
ACCAACCGGTCCAGTACATGAGCCAGTCGGGTCACTGACCCCGGCACCAGTCCCTCAGCCACTGGACCCA
GCGCCCGCAGTGACTCCCGAGGCCAGTCACCTGTTGGAGGACCCCGATGAAGAGACGAGCCAGGCTGTCA
AAGCCCTTCGGGAGATGGCCGATACTGTGATTCCCCAGAAGGAAGAGGCTGCAATCTGTGGCCAAATGGA
CCTTTCCCATCCGCCCCCAAGGGGCCATCTGGATGAGCTGACAACCACACTTGAGTCCATGACCGAGGAT
CTGAACCTGGACTCACCCCTGACCCCGGAATTGAACGAGATTCTGGATACCTTCCTGAACGACGAGTGCC
TCTTGCATGCCATGCATATCAGCACAGGACTGTCCATCTTCGACACATCTCTGTTTTGATCTAGAGGGCC
CTATTCTATAGTGTCACCTAAATGCTAGAGCTCGCTGATCAGCCTCGACTGTGCCTTCTAGTTGCCAGCC
ATCTGTTGTTTGCCCCTCCCCCGTGCCTTCCTTGACCCTGGAAGGTGCCACTCCCACTGTCCTTTCCTAA
TAAAATGAGGAAATTGCATCGCATTGTCTGAGTAGGTGTCATTCTATTCTGGGGGGTGGGGTGGGGCAGG
ACAGCAAGGGGGAGGATTGGGAAGACAATAGCAGGCATGCTGGGGATGCGGTGGGCTCTATGGCTTCTGA
GGCGGAAAGAACCAGCTGGGGCTCTAGGGGGTATCCCC
[124 nt withheld, positions 3049-3172]
C
[91 nt withheld, positions 3174-3264]
A
[49 nt withheld, positions 3266-3314]
CTTTTGACGTTGGAGTCCACGTTCTTT
[37 nt withheld, positions 3342-3378]
ACCCTATCTCGGTCTATTCTTTTGATTTATAAGGGATTTTGCCGATTTCGGCCTATTGGTTAAAAAATGA
GCTGATTTAACAAAAATTTAACGCGAATTAATTCTGTGGAATGTGTGTCAGTTAGGGTGTGGAAAGTCCC
CAGGCTCCCCAGCAGGCAGAAGTATGCAAAGCATGCATCTCAATTAGTCAGCAACCAGGTGTGGAAAGTC
CCCAGGCTCCCCAGCAGGCAGAAGTATGCAAAGCATGCATCTCAATTAGTCAGCAACCATAGTCCCGCCC
CTAACTCCGCCCATCCCGCCCCTAACTCCGCCCAGTTCCGCCCATTCTCCGCCCCATGGCTGACTAATTT
TTTTTATTTATGCAGAGGCCGAGGCCGCCTCTGCCTCTGAGCTATTCCAGAAGTAGTGAGGAGGCTTTTT
TGGAGGCCTAGGCTTTTGCAAAAAGCTCCCGGGAGCTTGTATATCCATTTTCGGATCTGATCAAGAGACA
GGATGAGGATCGTTTCGCATGATTGAACAAGATGGATTGCACGCAGGTTCTCCGGCCGCTTGGGTGGAGA
GGCTATTCGGCTATGACTGGGCACAACAGACAATCGGCTGCTCTGATGCCGCCGTGTTCCGGCTGTCAGC
GCAGGGGCGCCCGGTTCTTTTTGTCAAGACCGACCTGTCCGGTGCCCTGAATGAACTGCAGGACGAGGCA
GCGCGGCTATCGTGGCTGGCCACGACGGGCGTTCCTTGCGCAGCTGTGCTCGACGTTGTCACTGAAGCGG
GAAGGGACTGGCTGCTATTGGGCGAAGTGCCGGGGCAGGATCTCCTGTCATCTCACCTTGCTCCTGCCGA
GAAAGTATCCATCATGGCTGATGCAATGCGGCGGCTGCATACGCTTGATCCGGCTACCTGCCCATTCGAC
CACCAAGCGAAACATCGCATCGAGCGAGCACGTACTCGGATGGAAGCCGGTCTTGTCGATCAGGATGATC
TGGACGAAGAGCATCAGGGGCTCGCGCCAGCCGAACTGTTCGCCAGGCTCAAGGCGCGCATGCCCGACGG
CGAGGATCTCGTCGTGACCCATGGCGATGCCTGCTTGCCGAATATCATGGTGGAAAATGGCCGCTTTTCT
GGATTCATCGACTGTGGCCGGCTGGGTGTGGCGGACCGCTATCAGGACATAGCGTTGGCTACCCGTGATA
TTGCTGAAGAGCTTGGCGGCGAATGGGCTGACCGCTTCCTCGTGCTTTACGGTATCGCCGCTCCCGATTC
GCAGCGCATCGCCTTCTATCGCCTTCTTGACGAGTTCTTCTGAGCGGGACTCTGGGGTTCGAAATGACCG
ACCAAGCGACGCCCAACCTGCCATCACGAGATTTCGATTCCACCGCCGCCTTCTATGAAAGGTTGGGCTT
CGGAATCGTTTTCCGGGACGCCGGCTGGATGATCCTCCAGCGCGGGGATCTCATGCTGGAGTTCTTCGCC
CACCCCAACTTGTTTATTGCAGCTTATAATGGTTACAAATAAAGCAATAGCATCACAAATTTCACAAATA
AAGCATTTTTTTCACTGCATTCTAGTTGTGGTTTGTCCAAACTCATCAATGTATCTTATCATGTCTGTAT
ACCGTCGACCTCTAGCTAGAGCTTGGCGTAATCATGGTCATAGCTGTTTCCTGTGTGAAATTGTTATCCG
CTCACAATTCCACACAACATACGAGCCGGAAGCATAAAGTGTAAAGCCTGGGGTGCCTAATGAGTGAGCT
AACTCACATTAATTGCGTTGCGCTCACTGCCCGCTTTCCAGTCGGGAAACCTGTCGTGCCAGCTGCATTA
ATGAATCGGCCAACGCGCGGGGAGAGGCGGTTTGCGTATTGGGCGCTCTTCCGCTTCCTCGCTCACTGAC
TCGCTGCGCTCGGTCGTTCGGCTGCGGCGAGCGGTATCAGCTCACTCAAAGGCGGTAATACGGTTATCCA
CAGAATCAGGGGATAACGCAGGAAAGAACATGTGAGCAAAAGGCCAGCAAAAGGCCAGGAACCGTAAAAA
GGCCGCGTTGCTGGCGTTTTTCCATAGGCTCCGCCCCCCTGACGAGCATCACAAAAATCGACGCTCAAGT
CAGAGGTGGCGAAACCCGACAGGACTATAAAGATACCAGGCGTTTCCCCCTGGAAGCTCCCTCGTGCGCT
CTCCTGTTCCGACCCTGCCGCTTACCGGATACCTGTCCGCCTTTCTCCCTTCGGGAAGCGTGGCGCTTTC
TCATAGCTCACGCTGTAGGTATCTCAGTTCGGTGTAGGTCGTTCGCTCCAAGCTGGGCTGTGTGCACGAA
CCCCCCGTTCAGCCCGACCGCTGCGCCTTATCCGGTAACTATCGTCTTGAGTCCAACCCGGTAAGACACG
ACTTATCGCCACTGGCAGCAGCCACTGGTAACAGGATTAGCAGAGCGAGGTATGTAGGCGGTGCTACAGA
GTTCTTGAAGTGGTGGCCTAACTACGGCTACACTAGAAGAACAGTATTTGGTATCTGCGCTCTGCTGAAG
CCAGTTACCTTCGGAAAAAGAGTTGGTAGCTCTTGATCCGGCAAACAAACCACCGCTGGTAGCGGTGGTT
TTTTTGTTTGCAAGCAGCAGATTACGCGCAGAAAAAAAGGATCTCAAGAAGATCCTTTGATCTTTTCTAC
GGGGTCTGACGCTCAGTGGAACGAAAACTCACGTTAAGGGATTTTGGTCATGAGATTATCAAAAAGGATC
TTCACCTAGATCCTTTTAAATTAAAAATGAAGTTTTAAATCAATCTAAAGTATATATGAGTAAACTTGGT
CTGACAGTTACCAATGCTTAATCAGTGAGGCACCTATCTCAGCGATCTGTCTATTTCGTTCATCCATAGT
TGCCTGACTCCCCGTCGTGTAGATAACTACGATACGGGAGGGCTTACCATCTGGCCCCAGTGCTGCAATG
ATACCGCGAGACCCACGCTCACCGGCTCCAGATTTATCAGCAATAAACCAGCCAGCCGGAAGGGCCGAGC
GCAGAAGTGGTCCTGCAACTTTATCCGCCTCCATCCAGTCTATTAATTGTTGCCGGGAAGCTAGAGTAAG
TAGTTCGCCAGTTAATAGTTTGCGCAACGTTGTTGCCATTGCTACAGGCATCGTGGTGTCACGCTCGTCG
TTTGGTATGGCTTCATTCAGCTCCGGTTCCCAACGATCAAGGCGAGTTACATGATCCCCCATGTTGTGCA
AAAAAGCGGTTAGCTCCTTCGGTCCTCCGATCGTTGTCAGAAGTAAGTTGGCCGCAGTGTTATCACTCAT
GGTTATGGCAGCACTGCATAATTCTCTTACTGTCATGCCATCCGTAAGATGCTTTTCTGTGACTGGTGAG
TACTCAACCAAGTCATTCTGAGAATAGTGTATGCGGCGACCGAGTTGCTCTTGCCCGGCGTCAATACGGG
ATAATACCGCGCCACATAGCAGAACTTTAAAAGTGCTCATCATTGGAAAACGTTCTTCGGGGCGAAAACT
CTCAAGGATCTTACCGCTGTTGAGATCCAGTTCGATGTAACCCACTCGTGCACCCAACTGATCTTCAGCA
TCTTTTACTTTCACCAGCGTTTCTGGGTGAGCAAAAACAGGAAGGCAAAATGCCGCAAAAAAGGGAATAA
GGGCGACACGGAAATGTTGAATACTCATACTCTTCCTTTTTCAATATTATTGAAGCATTTATCAGGGTTA
TTGTCTCATGAGCGGATACATATTTGAATGTATTTAGAAAAATAAACAAATAGGGGTT
